LOCUS       Exported 7399 bp ds-DNA circular SYN 12-MAY-2021
DEFINITION  synthetic circular DNA
ACCESSION   .
VERSION     .
KEYWORDS    pACAGW-oChiEFtdTomato-AAV
SOURCE      synthetic DNA construct
  ORGANISM  synthetic DNA construct
REFERENCE   1 (bases 1 to 7399)
  AUTHORS   Chris W. D. Jurgens, Karen A. Bell, A. Rory McQuiston, William
            Guido.
  TITLE     Optogenetic Stimulation of the Corticothalamic Pathway Affects Relay
            Cells and GABAergic Neurons Differently in the Mouse Visual
            Thalamus.
  JOURNAL   PLoS ONE 7(9): e45717
REFERENCE   2 (bases 1 to 7399)
  AUTHORS   .
  TITLE     Direct Submission
  JOURNAL   Exported May 12, 2021 from SnapGene Server 1.1.58
            http://www.snapgene.com
FEATURES             Location/Qualifiers
     source          1..7399
                     /organism="synthetic DNA construct"
                     /mol_type="other DNA"
     repeat_region   38..167
                     /label=AAV2 ITR
     promoter        478..734
                     /label=chicken beta-actin promoter
                     /note="contains a 21-bp deletion relative to the standard
                     chicken beta-actin promoter"
     primer_bind     1013..1035
                     /label=pCAGGS-5
                     /note="Chimeric intron in CAG promoter, forward primer"
     primer_bind     1097..1116
                     /label=pCAG-F
                     /note="Rabbit beta-globin intron, for pCAG plasmids,
                     forward primer"
     CDS             2248..3678
                     /codon_start=1
                     /product="tandem dimeric (pseudo-monomeric) derivative of
                     DsRed (Shaner et al., 2004)"
                     /label=tdTomato
                     /note="mammalian codon-optimized"
                     /translation="MVSKGEEVIKEFMRFKVRMEGSMNGHEFEIEGEGEGRPYEGTQTA
                     KLKVTKGGPLPFAWDILSPQFMYGSKAYVKHPADIPDYKKLSFPEGFKWERVMNFEDGG
                     LVTVTQDSSLQDGTLIYKVKMRGTNFPPDGPVMQKKTMGWEASTERLYPRDGVLKGEIH
                     QALKLKDGGHYLVEFKTIYMAKKPVQLPGYYYVDTKLDITSHNEDYTIVEQYERSEGRH
                     HLFLGHGTGSTGSGSSGTASSEDNNMAVIKEFMRFKVRMEGSMNGHEFEIEGEGEGRPY
                     EGTQTAKLKVTKGGPLPFAWDILSPQFMYGSKAYVKHPADIPDYKKLSFPEGFKWERVM
                     NFEDGGLVTVTQDSSLQDGTLIYKVKMRGTNFPPDGPVMQKKTMGWEASTERLYPRDGV
                     LKGEIHQALKLKDGGHYLVEFKTIYMAKKPVQLPGYYYVDTKLDITSHNEDYTIVEQYE
                     RSEGRHHLFLYGMDELYK"
     intron          3692..3824
                     /label=chimeric intron
                     /note="chimera between introns from human beta-globin and
                     immunoglobulin heavy chain genes"
     primer_bind     3807..3826
                     /label=pMT2-F
                     /note="Synthetic intron, forward primer"
     misc_feature    3880..4468
                     /label=WPRE
                     /note="woodchuck hepatitis virus posttranscriptional
                     regulatory element"
     primer_bind     complement(3933..3953)
                     /label=WPRE-R
                     /note="WPRE, reverse primer"
     CDS             complement(4351..4362)
                     /codon_start=1
                     /product="Factor Xa recognition and cleavage site"
                     /label=Factor Xa site
                     /translation="IEGR"
     polyA_signal    4511..4632
                     /label=SV40 poly(A) signal
                     /note="SV40 polyadenylation signal"
     primer_bind     complement(4522..4541)
                     /label=EBV-rev
                     /note="SV40 polyA terminator, reverse primer"
     primer_bind     4576..4595
                     /label=SV40pA-R
                     /note="SV40 polyA, reverse primer"
     repeat_region   4794..4923
                     /label=AAV2 ITR
     primer_bind     complement(4989..5006)
                     /label=L4440
                     /note="L4440 vector, forward primer"
     rep_origin      complement(5160..5748)
                     /direction=LEFT
                     /label=ori
                     /note="high-copy-number ColE1/pMB1/pBR322/pUC origin of
                     replication"
     primer_bind     complement(5240..5259)
                     /label=pBR322ori-F
                     /note="pBR322 origin, forward primer"
     CDS             complement(5919..6779)
                     /codon_start=1
                     /gene="bla"
                     /product="beta-lactamase"
                     /label=AmpR
                     /note="confers resistance to ampicillin, carbenicillin, and
                     related antibiotics"
                     /translation="MSIQHFRVALIPFFAAFCLPVFAHPETLVKVKDAEDQLGARVGYI
                     ELDLNSGKILESFRPEERFPMMSTFKVLLCGAVLSRIDAGQEQLGRRIHYSQNDLVEYS
                     PVTEKHLTDGMTVRELCSAAITMSDNTAANLLLTTIGGPKELTAFLHNMGDHVTRLDRW
                     EPELNEAIPNDERDTTMPVAMATTLRKLLTGELLTLASRQQLIDWMEADKVAGPLLRSA
                     LPAGWFIADKSGAGERGSRGIIAALGPDGKPSRIVVIYTTGSQATMDERNRQIAEIGAS
                     LIKHW"
     primer_bind     6542..6561
                     /label=Amp-R
                     /note="Ampicillin resistance gene, reverse primer"
     promoter        complement(6780..6884)
                     /gene="bla"
                     /label=AmpR promoter
     rep_origin      complement(6910..7365)
                     /direction=LEFT
                     /label=f1 ori
                     /note="f1 bacteriophage origin of replication; arrow
                     indicates direction of (+) strand synthesis"
     primer_bind     complement(7047..7068)
                     /label=F1ori-F
                     /note="F1 origin, forward primer"
     primer_bind     7259..7278
                     /label=F1ori-R
                     /note="F1 origin, reverse primer"
ORIGIN
        1 agggcgatcg gtgcgggcct cttcgctatt acgccagctg cgcgctcgct cgctcactga
       61 ggccgcccgg gcaaagcccg ggcgtcgggc gacctttggt cgcccggcct cagtgagcga
      121 gcgagcgcgc agagagggag tggccaactc catcactagg ggttccttgt agttaatgat
      181 taacccgcca tgctacttat ctacgtagcc atgctctagg aagagtacca ttgacgtcaa
      241 taatgacgta tgttcccata gtaacgccaa tagggacttt ccattgacgt caatgggtgg
      301 agtatttacg gtaaactgcc cacttggcag tacatcaagt gtatcatatg ccaagtacgc
      361 cccctattga cgtcaatgac ggtaaatggc ccgcctggca ttatgcccag tacatgacct
      421 tatgggactt tcctacttgg cagtacatct acgtattagt catcgctatt accatggtcg
      481 aggtgagccc cacgttctgc ttcactctcc ccatctcccc cccctcccca cccccaattt
      541 tgtatttatt tattttttaa ttattttgtg cagcgatggg ggcggggggg gggggggggc
      601 ggggcgaggg gcggggcggg gcgaggcgga gaggtgcggc ggcagccaat cagagcggcg
      661 cgctccgaaa gtttcctttt atggcgaggc ggcggcggcg gcggccctat aaaaagcgaa
      721 gcgcgcggcg ggcgggagtc gctgcgcgct gccttcgccc cgtgccccgc tccgccgccg
      781 cctcgcgccg cccgccccgg ctctgactga ccgcgttact cccacaggtg agcgggcggg
      841 acggcccttc tcctccgggc tgtaattagc gcttggttta atgacggctt gtttcttttc
      901 tgtggctgcg tgaaagcctt gaggggctcc gggagggccc tttgtgcggg gggagcggct
      961 cggggctgtc cgcgggggga cggctgcctt cgggggggac ggggcagggc ggggttcggc
     1021 ttctggcgtg tgaccggcgg ctctagagcc tctgctaacc atgttcatgc cttcttcttt
     1081 ttcctacagc tcctgggcaa cgtgctggtt attgtgctgt ctcatcattt tggcaaagaa
     1141 ttggatcggg atccaccggt gaccatggtg agcagaagac cctggctgct ggccctggcc
     1201 ctggccgtgg ccctggccgc cggcagcgcc ggcgccagca ccggcagcga cgccaccgtg
     1261 cccgtggcca cccaggacgg ccccgactac gtgttccaca gagcccacga gagaatgctg
     1321 ttccagacca gctacaccct ggagaacaac ggcagcgtga tctgcatccc caacaacggc
     1381 cagtgcttct gcctggcctg gctgaagagt aacggcacca acgccgagaa gctggccgcc
     1441 aacatcctgc agtggatcac cttcgccctg agcgccctgt gcctgatgtt ctacggctac
     1501 cagacctgga agagtacctg cggctgggag gagatctacg tggccaccat cgagatgatc
     1561 aagttcatca tagagtactt ccacgagttc gacgagcccg ccgtgatcta cagcagcaac
     1621 ggcaacaaga ccgtgtggct gagatacgcc gagtggctgc tgacctgccc cgtggtcctg
     1681 atccacctga gcaacctgac cggcctggcc aacgactaca acaagagaac catgggcctg
     1741 ctggtgagcg acatcggcac catcgtgtgg ggcaccaccg ccgccctgag caagggctac
     1801 gtgagagtga tcttcttcct gatgggcctg tgctacggca tctacacctt cttcaacgcc
     1861 gccaaggtgt acatcgaggc ctaccacacc gtgcccaagg gcagatgcag acaggtggtg
     1921 accggcatgg cctggctgtt cttcgtgagc tggggcatgt tccccatcct gttcatcctg
     1981 ggccccgagg gcttcggcgt gctgagcgtg tacggcagca ccgtgggcca caccatcatc
     2041 gacctgatga gcaagaactg ctggggcctg ctgggccact acctgagagt gctgatccac
     2101 gagcacatcc tgatccacgg cgacatcaga aagaccacca agctgaacat cggcggcacc
     2161 gagatcgagg tggagaccct ggtggaggac gaggccgagg ccggcgccgt gaacaagggc
     2221 accggcaagt acgagagcag catcgatatg gtgagcaagg gcgaggaggt catcaaagag
     2281 ttcatgcgct tcaaggtgcg catggagggc tccatgaacg gccacgagtt cgagatcgag
     2341 ggcgagggcg agggccgccc ctacgagggc acccagaccg ccaagctgaa ggtgaccaag
     2401 ggcggccccc tgcccttcgc ctgggacatc ctgtcccccc agttcatgta cggctccaag
     2461 gcgtacgtga agcaccccgc cgacatcccc gattacaaga agctgtcctt ccccgagggc
     2521 ttcaagtggg agcgcgtgat gaacttcgag gacggcggtc tggtgaccgt gacccaggac
     2581 tcctccctgc aggacggcac gctgatctac aaggtgaaga tgcgcggcac caacttcccc
     2641 cccgacggcc ccgtaatgca gaagaagacc atgggctggg aggcctccac cgagcgcctg
     2701 tacccccgcg acggcgtgct gaagggcgag atccaccagg ccctgaagct gaaggacggc
     2761 ggccactacc tggtggagtt caagaccatc tacatggcca agaagcccgt gcaactgccc
     2821 ggctactact acgtggacac caagctggac atcacctccc acaacgagga ctacaccatc
     2881 gtggaacagt acgagcgctc cgagggccgc caccacctgt tcctggggca tggcaccggc
     2941 agcaccggca gcggcagctc cggcaccgcc tcctccgagg acaacaacat ggccgtcatc
     3001 aaagagttca tgcgcttcaa ggtgcgcatg gagggctcca tgaacggcca cgagttcgag
     3061 atcgagggcg agggcgaggg ccgcccctac gagggcaccc agaccgccaa gctgaaggtg
     3121 accaagggcg gccccctgcc cttcgcctgg gacatcctgt ccccccagtt catgtacggc
     3181 tccaaggcgt acgtgaagca ccccgccgac atccccgatt acaagaagct gtccttcccc
     3241 gagggcttca agtgggagcg cgtgatgaac ttcgaggacg gcggtctggt gaccgtgacc
     3301 caggactcct ccctgcagga cggcacgctg atctacaagg tgaagatgcg cggcaccaac
     3361 ttcccccccg acggccccgt aatgcagaag aagaccatgg gctgggaggc ctccaccgag
     3421 cgcctgtacc cccgcgacgg cgtgctgaag ggcgagatcc accaggccct gaagctgaag
     3481 gacggcggcc actacctggt ggagttcaag accatctaca tggccaagaa gcccgtgcaa
     3541 ctgcccggct actactacgt ggacaccaag ctggacatca cctcccacaa cgaggactac
     3601 accatcgtgg aacagtacga gcgctccgag ggccgccacc acctgttcct gtacggcatg
     3661 gacgagctgt acaagtagct cgaggccgca ggtaagtatc aaggttacaa gacaggttta
     3721 aggagaccaa tagaaactgg gcttgtcgag acagagaaga ctcttgcgtt tctgataggc
     3781 acctattggt cttactgaca tccactttgc ctttctctcc acaggtgtcg agtggagctc
     3841 gcgactagtc gattcgaatt cgatatcaag cttatcgata atcaacctct ggattacaaa
     3901 atttgtgaaa gattgactgg tattcttaac tatgttgctc cttttacgct atgtggatac
     3961 gctgctttaa tgcctttgta tcatgctatt gcttcccgta tggctttcat tttctcctcc
     4021 ttgtataaat cctggttgct gtctctttat gaggagttgt ggcccgttgt caggcaacgt
     4081 ggcgtggtgt gcactgtgtt tgctgacgca acccccactg gttggggcat tgccaccacc
     4141 tgtcagctcc tttccgggac tttcgctttc cccctcccta ttgccacggc ggaactcatc
     4201 gccgcctgcc ttgcccgctg ctggacaggg gctcggctgt tgggcactga caattccgtg
     4261 gtgttgtcgg ggaaatcatc gtcctttcct tggctgctcg cctgtgttgc cacctggatt
     4321 ctgcgcggga cgtccttctg ctacgtccct tcggccctca atccagcgga ccttccttcc
     4381 cgcggcctgc tgccggctct gcggcctctt ccgcgtcttc gccttcgccc tcagacgagt
     4441 cggatctccc tttgggccgc ctccccgcat cgataccgtc gacccgggcg gccgcttcga
     4501 gcagacatga taagatacat tgatgagttt ggacaaacca caactagaat gcagtgaaaa
     4561 aaatgcttta tttgtgaaat ttgtgatgct attgctttat ttgtaaccat tataagctgc
     4621 aataaacaag ttaacaacaa caattgcatt cattttatgt ttcaggttca gggggagatg
     4681 tgggaggttt tttaaagcaa gtaaaacctc tacaaatgtg gtaaaatcga taaggatctt
     4741 cctagagcat ggctacgtag ataagtagca tggcgggtta atcattaact acaaggaacc
     4801 cctagtgatg gagttggcca ctccctctct gcgcgctcgc tcgctcactg aggccgggcg
     4861 accaaaggtc gcccgacgcc cgggctttgc ccgggcggcc tcagtgagcg agcgagcgcg
     4921 cagctgcatt aatgaatcgg ccaacgcgcg gggagaggcg gtttgcgtat tgggcgctct
     4981 tccgcttcct cgctcactga ctcgctgcgc tcggtcgttc ggctgcggcg agcggtatca
     5041 gctcactcaa aggcggtaat acggttatcc acagaatcag gggataacgc aggaaagaac
     5101 atgtgagcaa aaggccagca aaaggccagg aaccgtaaaa aggccgcgtt gctggcgttt
     5161 ttccataggc tccgcccccc tgacgagcat cacaaaaatc gacgctcaag tcagaggtgg
     5221 cgaaacccga caggactata aagataccag gcgtttcccc ctggaagctc cctcgtgcgc
     5281 tctcctgttc cgaccctgcc gcttaccgga tacctgtccg cctttctccc ttcgggaagc
     5341 gtggcgcttt ctcatagctc acgctgtagg tatctcagtt cggtgtaggt cgttcgctcc
     5401 aagctgggct gtgtgcacga accccccgtt cagcccgacc gctgcgcctt atccggtaac
     5461 tatcgtcttg agtccaaccc ggtaagacac gacttatcgc cactggcagc agccactggt
     5521 aacaggatta gcagagcgag gtatgtaggc ggtgctacag agttcttgaa gtggtggcct
     5581 aactacggct acactagaag aacagtattt ggtatctgcg ctctgctgaa gccagttacc
     5641 ttcggaaaaa gagttggtag ctcttgatcc ggcaaacaaa ccaccgctgg tagcggtggt
     5701 ttttttgttt gcaagcagca gattacgcgc agaaaaaaag gatctcaaga agatcctttg
     5761 atcttttcta cggggtctga cgctcagtgg aacgaaaact cacgttaagg gattttggtc
     5821 atgagattat caaaaaggat cttcacctag atccttttaa attaaaaatg aagttttaaa
     5881 tcaatctaaa gtatatatga gtaaacttgg tctgacagtt accaatgctt aatcagtgag
     5941 gcacctatct cagcgatctg tctatttcgt tcatccatag ttgcctgact ccccgtcgtg
     6001 tagataacta cgatacggga gggcttacca tctggcccca gtgctgcaat gataccgcga
     6061 gacccacgct caccggctcc agatttatca gcaataaacc agccagccgg aagggccgag
     6121 cgcagaagtg gtcctgcaac tttatccgcc tccatccagt ctattaattg ttgccgggaa
     6181 gctagagtaa gtagttcgcc agttaatagt ttgcgcaacg ttgttgccat tgctacaggc
     6241 atcgtggtgt cacgctcgtc gtttggtatg gcttcattca gctccggttc ccaacgatca
     6301 aggcgagtta catgatcccc catgttgtgc aaaaaagcgg ttagctcctt cggtcctccg
     6361 atcgttgtca gaagtaagtt ggccgcagtg ttatcactca tggttatggc agcactgcat
     6421 aattctctta ctgtcatgcc atccgtaaga tgcttttctg tgactggtga gtactcaacc
     6481 aagtcattct gagaatagtg tatgcggcga ccgagttgct cttgcccggc gtcaatacgg
     6541 gataataccg cgccacatag cagaacttta aaagtgctca tcattggaaa acgttcttcg
     6601 gggcgaaaac tctcaaggat cttaccgctg ttgagatcca gttcgatgta acccactcgt
     6661 gcacccaact gatcttcagc atcttttact ttcaccagcg tttctgggtg agcaaaaaca
     6721 ggaaggcaaa atgccgcaaa aaagggaata agggcgacac ggaaatgttg aatactcata
     6781 ctcttccttt ttcaatatta ttgaagcatt tatcagggtt attgtctcat gagcggatac
     6841 atatttgaat gtatttagaa aaataaacaa ataggggttc cgcgcacatt tccccgaaaa
     6901 gtgccaccta aattgtaagc gttaatattt tgttaaaatt cgcgttaaat ttttgttaaa
     6961 tcagctcatt ttttaaccaa taggccgaaa tcggcaaaat cccttataaa tcaaaagaat
     7021 agaccgagat agggttgagt gttgttccag tttggaacaa gagtccacta ttaaagaacg
     7081 tggactccaa cgtcaaaggn nnnnnnnnnn nnnnnnnnnn nnnnnnnnnn nnnnnnnnnn
     7141 nnnnnnnntn nnnnnnnnnn nnnnnnnnnn nnnnnnnnnn nnnnnnnnnn nnnnnnnnnn
     7201 nnnnnnnnnn nnnnnnnnnn nnnnnnnnnn nnnnnnnnnn gnnnnnnnnn nnnnnnnnnn
     7261 nnnnnnnnnn nnnnnnnnnn nnnnnnnnnn nnnnnnnnnn nnnnnnnnnn nnnnnnnnnn
     7321 nnnnnnnnnn nnnnnnnnnn nnnnnnnnnn nnnnnnnnnn nnnnncccat tcgccattca
     7381 ggctgcgcaa ctgttggga
//
