[The description below was written by a language model from this plasmid's Addgene catalogue record and the feature table of its GenBank file.]
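Description:
pACAGW-oChiEFtdTomato-AAV is a 7,399 bp AAV transfer plasmid built on the pACAGW-ChR2-Venus-AAV backbone, in which the original opsin cassette was replaced between AgeI and XhoI sites by a mammalian codon-optimized ChIEF fused at its C terminus to tdTomato. The expression cassette lies between two AAV2 inverted terminal repeats, which are the cis elements needed for replication and packaging of the intervening DNA into recombinant AAV particles when rep, cap and helper functions are supplied in trans. In bacteria the plasmid carries a ColE1/pUC-type origin and an ampicillin resistance gene (bla) with its own promoter, plus an f1 phage origin. The feature table describes the origin as high-copy, but the catalogue lists the plasmid as low copy and specifies a recombination-deficient strain, consistent with the general instability of ITR-containing plasmids.

Expression is driven by the CAG-type composite promoter, annotated here as a chicken beta-actin promoter (with a 21 bp deletion relative to the standard version) followed by its intron region. The oChIEF coding sequence itself (about 1.1 kb, a channelrhodopsin chimera of Chlamydomonas reinhardtii origin) is not annotated in the feature table but presumably occupies the unannotated stretch just upstream of the tdTomato CDS. The depositor notes an I170V substitution in the channelopsin 1 portion that improves function. Downstream are a chimeric intron, a WPRE to enhance transcript stability and expression, and an SV40 polyadenylation signal. The construct is intended for strong viral expression of a red-fluorescently labelled, light-gated cation channel for optogenetic excitation of neurons, and the associated study used it to stimulate the corticothalamic pathway in the mouse visual thalamus.
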