Addgene plasmid #32846: pACAGW-oChiEFtdTomato-AAV
Purpose: AAV expression of mammalian codon optimized ChIEF for optogenetic excitation.
Depositing lab: Rory McQuiston. Depositing organization: Virginia Commonwealth University. Publication: Optogenetic stimulation of the corticothalamic pathway affects relay cells and GABAergic neurons differently in the mouse visual thalamus. Jurgens CW, Bell KA, McQuiston AR, Guido W. PLoS One. 2012;7(9):e45717. doi: 10.1371/journal.pone.0045717. Epub 2012 Sep 20. PubMed 23029198.
Backbone
  Vector backbone: pACAGW-ChR2-Venus-AAV
  Backbone manufacturer: Addgene plasmid 20071
  Backbone size w/o insert (bp): 4885
  Vector type: AAV
Growth in bacteria
  Bacterial resistance: Ampicillin, 20 μg/mL
  Growth temperature: 30°C
  Growth strain: Stbl2
  Growth instructions: 2YT media for 20hours
  Copy number: Low Copy
Gene/Insert
  Gene/Insert name: oChiEF
  Species: Chlamydomonas reinhardtii
  Insert size (bp): 1077
  Promoter: CAGG
  Tag / fusion protein: tdTomato (C terminal on insert)
  Cloning method: Restriction Enzyme; 5′ cloning site AgeI (not destroyed); 3′ cloning site XhoI (not destroyed)
  Sequencing primers: 5′ pCAG-F; 3′ WPRE-R
Resource information
  A portion of this plasmid was derived from a plasmid made by: R Tsien lab, UCSD
Terms and licenses: Academic/Nonprofit Terms; Industry Terms: Not Available to Industry
Depositor comments: Please note this plasmid has a I170V in channelopsin 1. The changed amino acid improves the protein’s function.
How to cite: pACAGW-oChiEFtdTomato-AAV was a gift from Rory McQuiston (Addgene plasmid # 32846 ; http://n2t.net/addgene:32846 ; RRID:Addgene_32846)
