>Addgene plasmid #32846 | pACAGW-oChiEFtdTomato-AAV | addgene partial sequence | sequence record 39053 | pCAG-F 5'-GCAACGTGCTGGTTATTGTG-3'
TTGGATCGGGATCCACCGGTGACCATGGTGAGCAGAAGACCCTGGCTGCTGGCCCTGGCCCTGGCCGTGG
CCCTGGCCGCCGGCAGCGCCGGCGCCAGCACCGGCAGCGACGCCACCGTGCCCGTGGCCACCCAGGACGG
CCCCGACTACGTGTTCCACAGAGCCCACGAGAGAATGCTGTTCCAGACCAGCTACACCCTGGAGAACAAC
GGCAGCGTGATCTGCATCCCCAACAACGGCCAGTGCTTCTGCCTGGCCTGGCTGAAGAGTAACGGCACCA
ACGCCGAGAAGCTGGCCGCCAACATCCTGCAGTGGATCACCTTCGCCCTGAGCGCCCTGTGCCTGATGTT
CTACGGCTACCAGACCTGGAAGAGTACCTGCGGCTGGGAGGAGATCTACGTGGCCACCATCGAGATGATC
AAGTTCATCATAGAGTACTTCCACGAGTTCGACGAGCCCGCCGTGATCTACAGCAGCAACGGCAACAAGA
CCGTGTGGCTGAGATACGCCGAGTGGCTGCTGACCTGCCCCGTGGTCCTGATCCACCTGAGCAACCTGAC
CGGCCTGGCCAACGACTACAACAAGAGAACCATGGGCCTGCTGGTGAGCGACATCGGCACCATCGTGTGG
GGCACCACCGCCGCCCTGAGCAAGGGCTACGTGAGAGTGATCTTCTTCCTGATGGGCCTGTGCTACGGCA
TCTACACCTTCTTCAACGCCGCCAAGGTGTACATCGAGGCCTACCACACCGTGCCCAAGGGCAGATGCAG
ACAGGTGGTGACCGGCATGGCCTGGCTGTT
