>Addgene plasmid #32846 | pACAGW-oChiEFtdTomato-AAV | addgene partial sequence | sequence record 39054 | WPRE-R  5'-CATAGCGTAAAAGGAGCAACA-3'
ATTTTGTAATCCAGAGGTTGATTATCGATAAGCTTGATATCGAATTCGAATCGACTAGTCGCGAGCTCCA
CTCGACACCTGTGGAGAGAAAGGCAAAGTGGATGTCAGTAAGACCAATAGGTGCCTATCAGAAACGCAAG
AGTCTTCTCTGTCTCGACAAGCCCAGTTTCTATTGGTCTCCTTAAACCTGTCTTGTAACCTTGATACTTA
CCTGCGGCCTCGAGCTACTTGTACAGCTCGTCCATGCCGTACAGGAACAGGTGGTGGCGGCCCTCGGAGC
GCTCGTACTGTTCCACGATGGTGTAGTCCTCGTTGTGGGAGGTGATGTCCAGCTTGGTGTCCACGTAGTA
GTAGCCGGGCAGTTGCACGGGCTTCTTGGCCATGTAGATGGTCTTGAACTCCACCAGGTAGTGGCCGCCG
TCCTTCAGCTTCAGGGCCTGGTGGATCTCGCCCTTCAGCACGCCGTCGCGGGGGTACAGGCGCTCGGTGG
AGGCCTCCCAGCCCATGGTCTTCTTCTGCATTACGGGGCCGTCGGGGGGGAAGTTGGTGCCGCGCATCTT
CACCTTGTAGATCAGCGTGCCGTCCTGCAGGGAGGAGTCCTGGGTCACGGTCACCAGACCGCCGTCCTCG
AAGTTCATCACGCGCTCCCACTTGAAGCCCTCGGGGAAGGACAGCTTCTTGTAATCGGGGATGTCGGCGG
GGTGCTTCACGTACGCCTTGGAGCCGTACATGAACT
